Addgene plasmid #228917: sg_Atm_i3-ipUSEPR-TR657
Purpose: Knockdown of Atm in mammalian cells
Depositing lab: Sika Zheng. Depositing organization: University of California, Riverside. Publication: Epistatic interactions between NMD and TRP53 control progenitor cell maintenance and brain size. Lin L, Zhao J, Kubota N, Li Z, Lam YL, Nguyen LP, Yang L, Pokharel SP, Blue SM, Yee BA, Chen R, Yeo GW, Chen CW, Chen L, Zheng S. Neuron. 2024 Jul 3;112(13):2157-2176.e12. doi: 10.1016/j.neuron.2024.04.006. Epub 2024 May 1. PubMed 38697111.
Backbone
  Vector backbone: sgTR657_ipUSEPR
  Vector type: Lentiviral
Growth in bacteria
  Bacterial resistance: Ampicillin, 100 μg/mL
  Growth temperature: 37°C
  Growth strain: NEB Stable
  Copy number: Unknown
Gene/Insert
  Gene/Insert name: sg_Atm_i3
  gRNA/shRNA sequence: GGATCCGTGCACGCGGGAAA
  Species: M. musculus (mouse)
  Entrez Gene: Atm (a.k.a. C030026E19Rik)
Terms and licenses: Academic/Nonprofit Terms; Industry Terms: Not Available to Industry
How to cite: sg_Atm_i3-ipUSEPR-TR657 was a gift from Sika Zheng (Addgene plasmid # 228917 ; http://n2t.net/addgene:228917 ; RRID:Addgene_228917)
