[The description below was written by a language model from this plasmid's Addgene catalogue record and pLannotate feature annotations shown in this document.]
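Description:
sg_Atm_i3-ipUSEPR-TR657 is a lentiviral single-guide RNA expression plasmid built on the sgTR657_ipUSEPR backbone and carrying a guide directed against mouse Atm. It is maintained in bacteria through a high-copy ColE1/pUC-type origin and an ampicillin resistance gene (β-lactamase with its own promoter). The viral portion has a third-generation-style layout. A CMV enhancer/promoter replaces the upstream part of the 5' LTR to drive genomic RNA transcription in packaging cells. It is followed by the HIV-1 Ψ packaging signal with a gag fragment, the Rev response element for Rev-dependent nuclear export, and the cPPT/CTS, which aids nuclear import of the viral genome. A WPRE sits ahead of the 3' end to enhance transcript expression. The 3' end is annotated as a nef fragment followed by a second truncated LTR.

Between the LTRs lie two expression units. A human U6 RNA polymerase III promoter drives the Atm-targeting spacer fused to a Streptococcus pyogenes Cas9-type guide scaffold (annotated as a tracrRNA fragment). Downstream, an EF-1α core promoter drives puromycin N-acetyltransferase followed by the far-red fluorescent protein TagRFP657, so transduced cells can be selected with puromycin and also tracked or sorted by fluorescence. The element linking the two coding sequences is not annotated.

No Cas9 or other effector is encoded, so it must be supplied separately. The stated purpose is knockdown of Atm in mammalian cells. The "i" in the guide name may suggest CRISPR interference, but the record does not specify the effector.
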