Features (pLannotate 1.2.2; 21 found; start..end, strand, type, name):
     31..83      -  misc_feature   bom (fragment): basis of mobility region from pBR322
    238..617     +  enhancer       CMV enhancer: human cytomegalovirus immediate early enhancer
    618..817     +  promoter       CMV promoter: human cytomegalovirus (CMV) immediate early promoter
    835..1015    +  LTR            5' LTR (truncated): truncated 5' long terminal repeat (LTR) from HIV-1
   1062..1187    +  misc_feature   HIV-1 Ψ: packaging signal of human immunodeficiency virus type 1
   1171..1509    +  CDS            HIV-1 gag (fragment): gag protein from human immunodeficiency virus 1; gag
   1684..1917    +  misc_feature   RRE: The Rev response element (RRE) of HIV-1 allows for Rev-dependent mRNA export from the nucleus to the cytoplasm.
   2294..2394    +  CDS            Rev (fragment): human immunodeficiency virus 1 (HIV-1) Rev protein; rev; enhances nuclear export of unspliced and incompletely spliced viral mRNAs
   2444..2561    +  misc_feature   cPPT/CTS: central polypurine tract and central termination sequence of HIV-1
   2654..2894    +  promoter       U6 promoter: RNA polymerase III promoter for human U6 snRNA
   2940..3007    +  misc_RNA       tracrRNA (fragment): trans-activating CRISPR RNA for the Streptococcus pyogenes CRISPR/Cas9 system
   3069..3280    +  promoter       EF-1α core promoter: core promoter for human elongation factor EF-1α
   3331..3927    +  CDS            PuroR (fragment): puromycin N-acetyltransferase; pac from Streptomyces; confers resistance to puromycin
   4006..4707    +  CDS            TagRFP657: far-red monomeric fluorescent protein with an emission peak at 657 nm (Morozova et al., 2010) derived from mKate
   4730..5318    +  misc_feature   WPRE: woodchuck hepatitis virus posttranscriptional regulatory element
   5319..5338    +  misc_feature   MCS (fragment): pBluescript multiple cloning site
   5340..5840    +  CDS            nef (fragment): NEF_HV1LA - Experimental evidence at protein level: Swiss-Prot protein existence level 1. Extracellular Nef protein targets CD4(+) T-lymphocytes for apoptosis by interacting with CXCR4 surface receptors. From Human immunodeficiency virus type 1 group M subtype B (isolate Lai) (HIV-1).
   5847..6027    +  LTR            5' LTR (truncated): truncated 5' long terminal repeat (LTR) from HIV-1
   6089..6677    -  rep_origin     ori: high-copy-number ColE1/pMB1/pBR322/pUC origin of replication
   6848..7708    -  CDS            AmpR: β-lactamase; bla; confers resistance to ampicillin, carbenicillin, and related antibiotics
   7709..7813    -  promoter       AmpR promoter: bla
>Addgene plasmid #228917 | sg_Atm_i3-ipUSEPR-TR657 | addgene full sequence | sequence record 456991 | Addgene NGS Result
GTCGACGGATCGGGAGATCTCCCGATCCCCTATGGTGCACTCTCAGTACAATCTGCTCTGATGCCGCATA
GTTAAGCCAGTATCTGCTCCCTGCTTGTGTGTTGGAGGTCGCTGAGTAGTGCGCGAGCAAAATTTAAGCT
ACAACAAGGCAAGGCTTGACCGACAATTGCATGAAGAATCTGCTTAGGGTTAGGCGTTTTGCGCTGCTTC
GCGATGTACGGGCCAGATATACGCGTTGACATTGATTATTGACTAGTTATTAATAGTAATCAATTACGGG
GTCATTAGTTCATAGCCCATATATGGAGTTCCGCGTTACATAACTTACGGTAAATGGCCCGCCTGGCTGA
CCGCCCAACGACCCCCGCCCATTGACGTCAATAATGACGTATGTTCCCATAGTAACGCCAATAGGGACTT
TCCATTGACGTCAATGGGTGGAGTATTTACGGTAAACTGCCCACTTGGCAGTACATCAAGTGTATCATAT
GCCAAGTACGCCCCCTATTGACGTCAATGACGGTAAATGGCCCGCCTGGCATTATGCCCAGTACATGACC
TTATGGGACTTTCCTACTTGGCAGTACATCTACGTATTAGTCATCGCTATTACCATGGTGATGCGGTTTT
GGCAGTACATCAATGGGCGTGGATAGCGGTTTGACTCACGGGGATTTCCAAGTCTCCACCCCATTGACGT
CAATGGGAGTTTGTTTTGGCACCAAAATCAACGGGACTTTCCAAAATGTCGTAACAACTCCGCCCCATTG
ACGCAAATGGGCGGTAGGCGTGTACGGTGGGAGGTCTATATAAGCAGCGCGTTTTGCCTGTACTGGGTCT
CTCTGGTTAGACCAGATCTGAGCCTGGGAGCTCTCTGGCTAACTAGGGAACCCACTGCTTAAGCCTCAAT
AAAGCTTGCCTTGAGTGCTTCAAGTAGTGTGTGCCCGTCTGTTGTGTGACTCTGGTAACTAGAGATCCCT
CAGACCCTTTTAGTCAGTGTGGAAAATCTCTAGCAGTGGCGCCCGAACAGGGACTTGAAAGCGAAAGGGA
AACCAGAGGAGCTCTCTCGACGCAGGACTCGGCTTGCTGAAGCGCGCACGGCAAGAGGCGAGGGGCGGCG
ACTGGTGAGTACGCCAAAAATTTTGACTAGCGGAGGCTAGAAGGAGAGAGATGGGTGCGAGAGCGTCAGT
ATTAAGCGGGGGAGAATTAGATCGCGATGGGAAAAAATTCGGTTAAGGCCAGGGGGAAAGAAAAAATATA
AATTAAAACATATAGTATGGGCAAGCAGGGAGCTAGAACGATTCGCAGTTAATCCTGGCCTGTTAGAAAC
ATCAGAAGGCTGTAGACAAATACTGGGACAGCTACAACCATCCCTTCAGACAGGATCAGAAGAACTTAGA
TCATTATATAATACAGTAGCAACCCTCTATTGTGTGCATCAAAGGATAGAGATAAAAGACACCAAGGAAG
CTTTAGACAAGATAGAGGAAGAGCAAAACAAAAGTAAGACCACCGCACAGCAAGCGGCCGGCCGCTGATC
TTCAGACCTGGAGGAGGAGATATGAGGGACAATTGGAGAAGTGAATTATATAAATATAAAGTAGTAAAAA
TTGAACCATTAGGAGTAGCACCCACCAAGGCAAAGAGAAGAGTGGTGCAGAGAGAAAAAAGAGCAGTGGG
AATAGGAGCTTTGTTCCTTGGGTTCTTGGGAGCAGCAGGAAGCACTATGGGCGCAGCGTCAATGACGCTG
ACGGTACAGGCCAGACAATTATTGTCTGGTATAGTGCAGCAGCAGAACAATTTGCTGAGGGCTATTGAGG
CGCAACAGCATCTGTTGCAACTCACAGTCTGGGGCATCAAGCAGCTCCAGGCAAGAATCCTGGCTGTGGA
AAGATACCTAAAGGATCAACAGCTCCTGGGGATTTGGGGTTGCTCTGGAAAACTCATTTGCACCACTGCT
GTGCCTTGGAATGCTAGTTGGAGTAATAAATCTCTGGAACAGATTTGGAATCACACGACCTGGATGGAGT
GGGACAGAGAAATTAACAATTACACAAGCTTAATACACTCCTTAATTGAAGAATCGCAAAACCAGCAAGA
AAAGAATGAACAAGAATTATTGGAATTAGATAAATGGGCAAGTTTGTGGAATTGGTTTAACATAACAAAT
TGGCTGTGGTATATAAAATTATTCATAATGATAGTAGGAGGCTTGGTAGGTTTAAGAATAGTTTTTGCTG
TACTTTCTATAGTGAATAGAGTTAGGCAGGGATATTCACCATTATCGTTTCAGACCCACCTCCCAACCCC
GAGGGGACCCGACAGGCCCGAAGGAATAGAAGAAGAAGGTGGAGAGAGAGACAGAGACAGATCCATTCGA
TTAGTGAACGGATCGGCACTGCGTGCGCCAATTCTGCAGACAAATGGCAGTATTCATCCACAATTTTAAA
AGAAAAGGGGGGATTGGGGGGTACAGTGCAGGGGAAAGAATAGTAGACATAATAGCAACAGACATACAAA
CTAAAGAATTACAAAAACAAATTACAAAAATTCAAAATTTTCGGGTTTATTACAGGGACAGCAGAGATCC
AGTTTGGTTAGTACCGGGCCCGGGTCGACTAGTGATCAGTGTGAGGGAGTGTAAAGCTGGTTTGAGGGCC
TATTTCCCATGATTCCTTCATATTTGCATATACGATACAAGGCTGTTAGAGAGATAATTAGAATTAATTT
GACTGTAAACACAAAGATATTAGTACAAAATACGTGACGTAGAAAGTAATAATTTCTTGGGTAGTTTGCA
GTTTTAAAATTATGTTTTAAAATGGACTATCATATGCTTACCGTAACTTGAAAGTATTTCGATTTCTTGG
CTTTATATATCTTGTGGAAAGGACGAAACACCGATCCGTGCACGCGGGAAAGTTTAAGAGCTATGCTGGA
AACAGCATAGCAAGTTTAAATAAGGCTAGTCCGTTATCAACTTGAAAAAGTGGCACCGAGTCGGTGCTTT
TTTAAACCGCTGTTCCTAGGAATCCCGAGGCCTTCGAGTGGCTCCGGTGCCCGTCAGTGGGCAGAGCGCA
CATCGCCCACAGTCCCCGAGAAGTTGGGGGGAGGGGTCGGCAATTGAACCGGTGCCTAGAGAAGGTGGCG
CGGGGTAAACTGGGAAAGTGATGTCGTGTACTGGCTCCGCCTTTTTCCCGAGGGTGGGGGAGAACCGTAT
ATAAGTGCAGTAGTCGCCGTGAACGTTCTTTTTCGCAACGGGTTTGCCGCCAGAACACAGGTGTCGTGAC
GCGGGACCCGACATTAGCGCTACAGCTTAAGCGGGCCACCATGACCGAGTACAAGCCCACGGTGCGCCTC
GCCACCCGCGACGACGTCCCCAGGGCCGTACGCACCCTCGCCGCCGCGTTCGCCGACTACCCCGCCACGC
GCCACACCGTCGATCCGGACCGCCACATCGAGCGGGTCACCGAGCTGCAAGAACTCTTCCTCACGCGCGT
CGGGCTCGACATCGGCAAGGTGTGGGTCGCGGACGACGGCGCCGCCGTGGCGGTCTGGACCACGCCGGAG
AGCGTCGAAGCGGGGGCGGTGTTCGCCGAGATCGGCCCGCGCATGGCCGAGTTGAGCGGTTCCCGGCTGG
CCGCGCAGCAACAGATGGAAGGCCTCCTGGCGCCGCACCGGCCCAAGGAGCCCGCGTGGTTCCTGGCCAC
CGTCGGAGTCTCGCCCGACCACCAGGGCAAGGGTCTGGGCAGCGCCGTCGTGCTCCCCGGAGTGGAGGCG
GCCGAGCGCGCCGGGGTGCCCGCCTTCCTGGAGACCTCCGCGCCCCGCAACCTCCCCTTCTACGAGCGGC
TCGGCTTCACCGTCACCGCCGACGTCGAGGTGCCCGAAGGACCGCGCACCTGGTGCATGACCCGCAAGCC
CGGTGCCGCTAGCGGCAGCGGCGCCACCAACTTCAGCCTGCTGAAGCAGGCCGGCGACGTGGAGGAGAAC
CCCGGCCCCGGATCCATGAGCGAGCTGATCACCGAGAACATGCACATGAAGCTGTACATGGAGGGCACCG
TGAACAACCACCACTTCAAGTGCACATCCGAGGGCGAAGGCAAGCCCTACGAGGGCACCCAGACCCAGAG
AATCAAGGTGGTCGAGGGCGGCCCTCTCCCCTTCGCCTTCGACATCCTGGCTACCAGCTTCATGTACGGC
AGTCACACCTTCATCAACCACACCCAGGGCATCCCCGACTTCTGGAAGCAGTCCTTCCCTGAGGGCTTCA
CATGGGAGAGAGTCACCACATACGAAGACGGGGGCGTGCTGACCGCTACCCAGGACACCAGCCTCCAGGA
CGGCTGCCTCATCTACAACGTCAAGATCAGAGGGGTGAACTTCCCATCCAACGGCCCTGTGATGCAGAAG
AAAACACTCGGCTGGGAGGCCCACACCGAGATGCTGTACCCCGCTGACGGCGGCCTGGAAGGCAGAACCG
CGCTGGCCCTGAAGCTCGTGGGCGGGGGCCACCTGATCTGCAACTTCAAGACCACATACAGATCCAAGAA
ACCCGCTAAGAACCTCAAGATGCCCGGCGTCTACTATGTGGACTACAGACTGGAAAGAATCAAGGAGGCC
GACAAAGAGACCTACGTCGAGCAGCACGAGGTGGCTGTGGCCAGATACTGCGACCTCCCTAGCAAACTGG
GGCACAAGCTTAATTAATCTAGACCGCGGCGCGCCCGATAATCAACCTCTGGATTACAAAATTTGTGAAA
GATTGACTGGTATTCTTAACTATGTTGCTCCTTTTACGCTATGTGGATACGCTGCTTTAATGCCTTTGTA
TCATGCTATTGCTTCCCGTATGGCTTTCATTTTCTCCTCCTTGTATAAATCCTGGTTGCTGTCTCTTTAT
GAGGAGTTGTGGCCCGTTGTCAGGCAACGTGGCGTGGTGTGCACTGTGTTTGCTGACGCAACCCCCACTG
GTTGGGGCATTGCCACCACCTGTCAGCTCCTTTCCGGGACTTTCGCTTTCCCCCTCCCTATTGCCACGGC
GGAACTCATCGCCGCCTGCCTTGCCCGCTGCTGGACAGGGGCTCGGCTGTTGGGCACTGACAATTCCGTG
GTGTTGTCGGGGAAATCATCGTCCTTTCCTTGGCTGCTCGCCTGTGTTGCCACCTGGATTCTGCGCGGGA
CGTCCTTCTGCTACGTCCCTTCGGCCCTCAATCCAGCGGACCTTCCTTCCCGCGGCCTGCTGCCGGCTCT
GCGGCCTCTTCCGCGTCTTCGCCTTCGCCCTCAGACGAGTCGGATCTCCCTTTGGGCCGCCTCCCCGCAT
CGATACCGTCGACCTCGATCGAGACCTAGAAAAACATGGAGCAATCACAAGTAGCAATACAGCAGCTACC
AATGCTGATTGTGCCTGGCTAGAAGCACAAGAGGAGGAGGAGGTGGGTTTTCCAGTCACACCTCAGGTAC
CTTTAAGACCAATGACTTACAAGGCAGCTGTAGATCTTAGCCACTTTTTAAAAGAAAAGGGGGGACTGGA
AGGGCTAATTCACTCCCAACGAAGACAAGATATCCTTGATCTGTGGATCTACCACACACAAGGCTACTTC
CCTGATTGGCAGAACTACACACCAGGGCCAGGGATCAGATATCCACTGACCTTTGGATGGTGCTACAAGC
TAGTACCAGTTGAGCAAGAGAAGGTAGAAGAAGCCAATGAAGGAGAGAACACCCGCTTGTTACACCCTGT
GAGCCTGCATGGGATGGATGACCCGGAGAGAGAAGTATTAGAGTGGAGGTTTGACAGCCGCCTAGCATTT
CATCACATGGCCCGAGAGCTGCATCCGGACTGTACTGGGTCTCTCTGGTTAGACCAGATCTGAGCCTGGG
AGCTCTCTGGCTAACTAGGGAACCCACTGCTTAAGCCTCAATAAAGCTTGCCTTGAGTGCTTCAAGTAGT
GTGTGCCCGTCTGTTGTGTGACTCTGGTAACTAGAGATCCCTCAGACCCTTTTAGTCAGTGTGGAAAATC
TCTAGCAGCATGTGAGCAAAAGGCCAGCAAAAGGCCAGGAACCGTAAAAAGGCCGCGTTGCTGGCGTTTT
TCCATAGGCTCCGCCCCCCTGACGAGCATCACAAAAATCGACGCTCAAGTCAGAGGTGGCGAAACCCGAC
AGGACTATAAAGATACCAGGCGTTTCCCCCTGGAAGCTCCCTCGTGCGCTCTCCTGTTCCGACCCTGCCG
CTTACCGGATACCTGTCCGCCTTTCTCCCTTCGGGAAGCGTGGCGCTTTCTCATAGCTCACGCTGTAGGT
ATCTCAGTTCGGTGTAGGTCGTTCGCTCCAAGCTGGGCTGTGTGCACGAACCCCCCGTTCAGCCCGACCG
CTGCGCCTTATCCGGTAACTATCGTCTTGAGTCCAACCCGGTAAGACACGACTTATCGCCACTGGCAGCA
GCCACTGGTAACAGGATTAGCAGAGCGAGGTATGTAGGCGGTGCTACAGAGTTCTTGAAGTGGTGGCCTA
ACTACGGCTACACTAGAAGAACAGTATTTGGTATCTGCGCTCTGCTGAAGCCAGTTACCTTCGGAAAAAG
AGTTGGTAGCTCTTGATCCGGCAAACAAACCACCGCTGGTAGCGGTGGTTTTTTTGTTTGCAAGCAGCAG
ATTACGCGCAGAAAAAAAGGATCTCAAGAAGATCCTTTGATCTTTTCTACGGGGTCTGACGCTCAGTGGA
ACGAAAACTCACGTTAAGGGATTTTGGTCATGAGATTATCAAAAAGGATCTTCACCTAGATCCTTTTAAA
TTAAAAATGAAGTTTTAAATCAATCTAAAGTATATATGAGTAAACTTGGTCTGACAGTTACCAATGCTTA
ATCAGTGAGGCACCTATCTCAGCGATCTGTCTATTTCGTTCATCCATAGTTGCCTGACTCCCCGTCGTGT
AGATAACTACGATACGGGAGGGCTTACCATCTGGCCCCAGTGCTGCAATGATACCGCGAGACCCACGCTC
ACCGGCTCCAGATTTATCAGCAATAAACCAGCCAGCCGGAAGGGCCGAGCGCAGAAGTGGTCCTGCAACT
TTATCCGCCTCCATCCAGTCTATTAATTGTTGCCGGGAAGCTAGAGTAAGTAGTTCGCCAGTTAATAGTT
TGCGCAACGTTGTTGCCATTGCTACAGGCATCGTGGTGTCACGCTCGTCGTTTGGTATGGCTTCATTCAG
CTCCGGTTCCCAACGATCAAGGCGAGTTACATGATCCCCCATGTTGTGCAAAAAAGCGGTTAGCTCCTTC
GGTCCTCCGATCGTTGTCAGAAGTAAGTTGGCCGCAGTGTTATCACTCATGGTTATGGCAGCACTGCATA
ATTCTCTTACTGTCATGCCATCCGTAAGATGCTTTTCTGTGACTGGTGAGTACTCAACCAAGTCATTCTG
AGAATAGTGTATGCGGCGACCGAGTTGCTCTTGCCCGGCGTCAATACGGGATAATACCGCGCCACATAGC
AGAACTTTAAAAGTGCTCATCATTGGAAAACGTTCTTCGGGGCGAAAACTCTCAAGGATCTTACCGCTGT
TGAGATCCAGTTCGATGTAACCCACTCGTGCACCCAACTGATCTTCAGCATCTTTTACTTTCACCAGCGT
TTCTGGGTGAGCAAAAACAGGAAGGCAAAATGCCGCAAAAAAGGGAATAAGGGCGACACGGAAATGTTGA
ATACTCATACTCTTCCTTTTTCAATATTATTGAAGCATTTATCAGGGTTATTGTCTCATGAGCGGATACA
TATTTGAATGTATTTAGAAAAATAAACAAATAGGGGTTCCGCGCACATTTCCCCGAAAAGTGCCACCTGA
C
